>Addgene plasmid #80033 | pAAV-2Aneo v2 | addgene full sequence | sequence record 486526 | Addgene Long Read Sequencing Result
CCTGCAGGCAGCTGCGCGCTCGCTCGCTCACTGAGGCCGCCCGGGCGTCGGGCGACCTTTGGTCGCCCGG
CCTCAGTGAGCGAGCGAGCGCGCAGAGAGGGAGTGGCCAACTCCATCACTAGGGGTTCCTGCGGCCGAGC
TCCACCGCGGTGGCGGCCGCTCTAGAACTAGTGGATCCATAACTTCGTATAGCATACATTATACGAAGTT
ATGGAATTTACCCAATTCGCTGTCTGCGAGGGCCAGCTGTTGGGGTGAGTACTCCCTCTCAAAAGCGGGC
ATGACTTCTGCGCTAAGATTGTCAGTTTCCAAAAACGAGGAGGATTTGATATTCACCTGGCCCGCGGTGA
TGCCTTTGAGGGTGGCCGCGTCCATCTGGTCAGAAAAGACAATCTTTTTGTTGTCAAGCTTGAGGTGTGG
CAGGCTTGAGATCTGGCCATACACTTGAGTGACAATGACATCCACTTTGCCTTTCTCTCCACAGGTGTCC
ACTCCCAGGTCCAACTGCATTCCGGATGTACAGTCCGGACTGTACAGAGGGCAGAGGAAGTCTTCTAACA
TGCGGTGACGTGGAGGAGAATCCCGGCCCAACCATGGCTGAACAAGATGGATTGCACGCAGGTTCTCCGG
CCGCTTGGGTGGAGAGGCTATTCGGCTATGACTGGGCACAACAGACAATCGGCTGCTCTGATGCCGCCGT
GTTCCGGCTGTCAGCGCAGGGGCGCCCGGTTCTTTTTGTCAAGACCGACCTGTCCGGTGCCCTGAATGAA
CTGCAGGACGAGGCAGCGCGGCTATCGTGGCTGGCCACGACGGGCGTTCCTTGCGCAGCTGTGCTCGACG
TTGTCACTGAAGCGGGAAGGGACTGGCTGCTATTGGGCGAAGTGCCGGGGCAGGATCTCCTGTCATCTCA
CCTTGCTCCTGCCGAGAAAGTATCCATCATGGCTGATGCAATGCGGCGGCTGCATACGCTTGATCCGGCT
ACCTGCCCATTCGACCACCAAGCGAAACATCGCATCGAGCGAGCACGTACTCGGATGGAAGCCGGTCTTG
TCGATCAGGATGATCTGGACGAAGAGCATCAGGGGCTCGCGCCAGCCGAACTGTTCGCCAGGCTCAAGGC
GCGCATGCCCGACGGCGAGGATCTCGTCGTGACCCATGGCGATGCCTGCTTGCCGAATATCATGGTGGAA
AATGGCCGCTTTTCTGGATTCATCGACTGTGGCCGGCTGGGTGTGGCGGACCGCTATCAGGACATAGCGT
TGGCTACCCGTGATATTGCTGAAGAGCTTGGCGGCGAATGGGCTGACCGCTTCCTCGTGCTTTACGGTAT
CGCCGCTCCCGATTCGCAGCGCATCGCCTTCTATCGCCTTCTTGACGAGTTCTTCTGAGCGGGACTCTGG
GGTTCGGGGGATCCAGACATGATAAGATACATTGATGAGTTTGGACAAACCACAACTAGAATGCAGTGAA
AAAAATGCTTTATTTGTGAAATTTGTGATGCTATTGCTTTATTTGTAACCATTATAAGCTGCAATAAACA
AGTTAACAACAACAATTGCATTCATTTTATGTTTCAGGTTCAGGGGGAGGTGTGGGAGGTTTTTTCTAGG
GGGCCCCGGCGAGGCCGGGATGAGTTGGGAATAACTTCGTATAGCATACATTATACGAAGTTATCCAAAT
TTTAAGGTACCACTGTGCATATGTATGAATTCGATATCAAGCTTATCGATACCGTCGACCTCGAGGCCGC
AGGAACCCCTAGTGATGGAGTTGGCCACTCCCTCTCTGCGCGCTCGCTCGCTCACTGAGGCCGGGCGACC
AAAGGTCGCCCGACGCCCGGGCTTTGCCCGGGCGGCCTCAGTGAGCGAGCGAGCGCGCAGCTGCCTGCAG
GGGCGCCTGATGCGGTATTTTCTCCTTACGCATCTGTGCGGTATTTCACACCGCATA
[95 nt withheld, positions 1948-2042]
T
[46 nt withheld, positions 2044-2089]
C
[141 nt withheld, positions 2091-2231]
CCTTTGACGTTGGAGTCCACGTTCTTT
[37 nt withheld, positions 2259-2295]
ACTCTATCTCGGGCTATTCTTTTGATTTATAAGGGATTTTGCCGATTTCGGTCTATTGGTTAAAAAATGA
GCTGATTTAACAAAAATTTAACGCGAATTTTAACAAAATATTAACGTTTACAATTTTATGGTGCACTCTC
AGTACAATCTGCTCTGATGCCGCATAGTTAAGCCAGCCCCGACACCCGCCAACACCCGCTGACGCGCCCT
GACGGGCTTGTCTGCTCCCGGCATCCGCTTACAGACAAGCTGTGACCGTCTCCGGGAGCTGCATGTGTCA
GAGGTTTTCACCGTCATCACCGAAACGCGCGAGACGAAAGGGCCTCGTGATACGCCTATTTTTATAGGTT
AATGTCATGATAATAATGGTTTCTTAGACGTCAGGTGGCACTTTTCGGGGAAATGTGCGCGGAACCCCTA
TTTGTTTATTTTTCTAAATACATTCAAATATGTATCCGCTCATGAGACAATAACCCTGATAAATGCTTCA
ATAATATTGAAAAAGGAAGAGTATGAGTATTCAACATTTCCGTGTCGCCCTTATTCCCTTTTTTGCGGCA
TTTTGCCTTCCTGTTTTTGCTCACCCAGAAACGCTGGTGAAAGTAAAAGATGCTGAAGATCAGTTGGGTG
CACGAGTGGGTTACATCGAACTGGATCTCAACAGCGGTAAGATCCTTGAGAGTTTTCGCCCCGAAGAACG
TTTTCCAATGATGAGCACTTTTAAAGTTCTGCTATGTGGCGCGGTATTATCCCGTATTGACGCCGGGCAA
GAGCAACTCGGTCGCCGCATACACTATTCTCAGAATGACTTGGTTGAGTACTCACCAGTCACAGAAAAGC
ATCTTACGGATGGCATGACAGTAAGAGAATTATGCAGTGCTGCCATAACCATGAGTGATAACACTGCGGC
CAACTTACTTCTGACAACGATCGGAGGACCGAAGGAGCTAACCGCTTTTTTGCACAACATGGGGGATCAT
GTAACTCGCCTTGATCGTTGGGAACCGGAGCTGAATGAAGCCATACCAAACGACGAGCGTGACACCACGA
TGCCTGTAGCAATGGCAACAACGTTGCGCAAACTATTAACTGGCGAACTACTTACTCTAGCTTCCCGGCA
ACAATTAATAGACTGGATGGAGGCGGATAAAGTTGCAGGACCACTTCTGCGCTCGGCCCTTCCGGCTGGC
TGGTTTATTGCTGATAAATCTGGAGCCGGTGAGCGTGGGTCTCGCGGTATCATTGCAGCACTGGGGCCAG
ATGGTAAGCCCTCCCGTATCGTAGTTATCTACACGACGGGGAGTCAGGCAACTATGGATGAACGAAATAG
ACAGATCGCTGAGATAGGTGCCTCACTGATTAAGCATTGGTAACTGTCAGACCAAGTTTACTCATATATA
CTTTAGATTGATTTAAAACTTCATTTTTAATTTAAAAGGATCTAGGTGAAGATCCTTTTTGATAATCTCA
TGACCAAAATCCCTTAACGTGAGTTTTCGTTCCACTGAGCGTCAGACCCCGTAGAAAAGATCAAAGGATC
TTCTTGAGATCCTTTTTTTCTGCGCGTAATCTGCTGCTTGCAAACAAAAAAACCACCGCTACCAGCGGTG
GTTTGTTTGCCGGATCAAGAGCTACCAACTCTTTTTCCGAAGGTAACTGGCTTCAGCAGAGCGCAGATAC
CAAATACTGTTCTTCTAGTGTAGCCGTAGTTAGGCCACCACTTCAAGAACTCTGTAGCACCGCCTACATA
CCTCGCTCTGCTAATCCTGTTACCAGTGGCTGCTGCCAGTGGCGATAAGTCGTGTCTTACCGGGTTGGAC
TCAAGACGATAGTTACCGGATAAGGCGCAGCGGTCGGGCTGAACGGGGGGTTCGTGCACACAGCCCAGCT
TGGAGCGAACGACCTACACCGAACTGAGATACCTACAGCGTGAGCTATGAGAAAGCGCCACGCTTCCCGA
AGGGAGAAAGGCGGACAGGTATCCGGTAAGCGGCAGGGTCGGAACAGGAGAGCGCACGAGGGAGCTTCCA
GGGGGAAACGCCTGGTATCTTTATAGTCCTGTCGGGTTTCGCCACCTCTGACTTGAGCGTCGATTTTTGT
GATGCTCGTCAGGGGGGCGGAGCCTATGGAAAAACGCCAGCAACGCGGCCTTTTTACGGTTCCTGGCCTT
TTGCTGGCCTTTTGCTCACATGT
Features (pLannotate 1.2.2; 18 found; start..end, strand, type, name):
     12..39      +  repeat_region  AAV2 ITR (fragment): inverted terminal repeat of adeno-associated virus serotype 2 inverted
     68..95      +  repeat_region  AAV2 ITR (fragment): inverted terminal repeat of adeno-associated virus serotype 2 inverted
    137..178     +  misc_feature   MCS (fragment): pBluescript multiple cloning site
    179..212     +  protein_bind   loxP: Cre-mediated recombination occurs in the 8-bp core sequence (GCATACAT). Cre recombinase
    255..484     +  intron         chimeric intron: chimera between introns from adenovirus and immunoglobulin heavy chain genes
    599..1388    +  CDS            NeoR/KanR (fragment): aminoglycoside phosphotransferase from Tn5; aph(3')-II (or nptII); confers resistance to neomycin, kanamycin, and G418 (Geneticin®)
   1410..1544    -  polyA_signal   SV40 poly(A) signal: SV40 polyadenylation signal
   1610..1640    +  CDS            p21 (fragment): human cyclin-dependent kinase inhibitor 1A; Homo sapiens CDKN1A; mediates p53-dependent arrest in the G1 phase of the cell cycle
   1641..1674    +  protein_bind   loxP: Cre-mediated recombination occurs in the 8-bp core sequence (GCATACAT). Cre recombinase
   1707..1746    +  misc_feature   MCS (fragment): pBluescript multiple cloning site
   1751..1891    +  repeat_region  AAV2 ITR: inverted terminal repeat of adeno-associated virus serotype 2 inverted
   1896..1947    -  misc_feature   bom (fragment): basis of mobility region from pBR322
   1966..2421    +  rep_origin     f1 ori (sequence partly withheld): f1 bacteriophage origin of replication; arrow indicates direction of (+) strand synthesis
   2422..2471    -  misc_feature   bom (fragment): basis of mobility region from pBR322
   2573..2608    -  CDS            rop (fragment): Rop protein, which maintains plasmids at low copy number; rop
   2703..2807    +  promoter       AmpR promoter: bla
   2808..3668    +  CDS            AmpR: β-lactamase; bla; confers resistance to ampicillin, carbenicillin, and related antibiotics
   3839..4427    +  rep_origin     ori: high-copy-number ColE1/pMB1/pBR322/pUC origin of replication
