[The description below was written by a language model from this plasmid's Addgene catalogue record and pLannotate feature annotations shown in this document.]
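Description:
pAAV-2Aneo v2 is an empty platform plasmid, built on the NotI-NotI backbone fragment of pAAV-MCS, for assembling adeno-associated virus gene-targeting vectors that work by promoter trapping in human cell lines. It is propagated in E. coli as a high-copy plasmid through a ColE1/pUC-type origin with ampicillin selection (AmpR under its own bla promoter), and it also carries an f1 phage origin. AAV2 inverted terminal repeats flank the payload so that the region between them can be packaged into recombinant AAV. The annotation shows one full-length ITR and only short ITR fragments on the other side, which may reflect the difficulty of sequencing or annotating these repeats.

Between the ITRs, two pBluescript-derived multiple cloning site fragments provide the positions for inserting 5' and 3' homology arms. They bracket a cassette bounded by two loxP sites in the same orientation. The cassette consists of a chimeric adenovirus/immunoglobulin intron (the IVS), a "frame adjuster" and 2A peptide sequence described in the catalogue record but not separately annotated, a promoterless neomycin phosphotransferase coding sequence, and an SV40 polyadenylation signal. Because neo has no promoter of its own, G418 resistance arises only when the cassette integrates into an expressed gene and is translated in frame with that gene's 5' portion. The ribosome-skipping 2A peptide then releases the resistance protein as a separate polypeptide. The frame adjuster can be truncated by BspEI or BsrGI cleavage and religation, or left intact, to set the required reading frame, and it is the only difference from the parent pAAV-2Aneo. Cre recombinase can excise the floxed cassette after targeted clones are isolated. A very short hit annotated as p21 next to the second loxP site is probably a spurious match.
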