Addgene plasmid #80033: pAAV-2Aneo v2
Purpose: (Empty Backbone) Used to construct AAV-based targeting vectors that carry an IVS-2Aneo cassette for promoter-trapping
Depositing lab: Hiroyuki Konishi. Depositing organization: Aichi Medical University. Publication: Improved methods of AAV-mediated gene targeting for human cell lines using ribosome-skipping 2A peptide. Karnan S, Ota A, Konishi Y, Wahiduzzaman M, Hosokawa Y, Konishi H. Nucleic Acids Res. 2015 Dec 10. pii: gkv1338. 10.1093/nar/gkv1338 PubMed 26657635.
Backbone
  Vector backbone: pAAV-MCS
  Backbone manufacturer: Stratagene
  Backbone size (bp): 2892
  Modifications to backbone: a NotI-NotI fragment containing pAAV-MCS backbone was used for the cloning of pAAV-2Aneo v2.
  Vector type: AAV, Cre/Lox ; a platform vector to construct targeting vectors by inserting 5' and 3' arms
  Selectable markers: Neomycin (select with G418)
Growth in bacteria
  Bacterial resistance: Ampicillin, 100 μg/mL
  Growth temperature: 37°C
  Growth strain: NEB Stable
  Copy number: High Copy
Gene/Insert
  Cloning method: Restriction Enzyme
  Sequencing primers: 5′ SK primer; 3′ KS primer
Terms and licenses: Academic/Nonprofit Terms; Industry Terms: Not Available to Industry
Depositor comments: Upon construction of a targeting vector with pAAV-2Aneo v2, the “frame adjuster” should be cleaved with BspEI or BsrGI and then self-religated, or left untreated, so that 2Aneo is translated in frame with the 5' portion of the targeted endogenous gene. This truncation of the frame adjuster should be done prior to the incorporation of 5' and 3' arms into pAAV-2Aneo v2, if arms carry restriction enzyme sites cleaved during the truncation of the frame adjuster (i.e., BspEI or BsrGI sites). This plasmid and pAAV-2Aneo differ only by the sequences of the frame adjusters. A following article describes how to use pAAV-2Aneo v2 to construct AAV-based targeting vectors: Karnan et al. Bio-Protoc, 6(24): e2058, 2016. (http://www.bio-protocol.org/e2058)
How to cite: pAAV-2Aneo v2 was a gift from Hiroyuki Konishi (Addgene plasmid # 80033 ; http://n2t.net/addgene:80033 ; RRID:Addgene_80033)
