>Addgene plasmid #80033 | pAAV-2Aneo v2 | addgene partial sequence | sequence record 155872 | pBluescript-SK 5'-tctagaactagtggatc-3'
TTATACGAAGTTATGGAATTTACCCAATTCGCTGTCTGCGAGGGCCAGCTGTTGGGGTGAGTACTCCCTC
TCAAAAGCGGGCATGACTTCTGCGCTAAGATTGTCAGTTTCCAAAAACGAGGAGGATTTGATATTCACCT
GGCCCGCGGTGATGCCTTTGAGGGTGGCCGCGTCCATCTGGTCAGAAAAGACAATCTTTTTGTTGTCAAG
CTTGAGGTGTGGCAGGCTTGAGATCTGGCCATACACTTGAGTGACAATGACATCCACTTTGCCTTTCTCT
CCACAGGTGTCCACTCCCAGGTCCAACTGCATTCCGGATGTACAGTCCGGACTGTACAGAGGGCAGAGGA
AGTCTTCTAACATGCGGTGACGTGGAGGAGAATCCCGGCCCAACCATGGCTGAACAAGATGGATTGCACG
CAGGTTCTCCGGCCGCTTGGGTGGAGAGGCTATTCGGCTATGACTGGGCACAACAGACAATCGGCTGCTC
TGATGCCGCCGTGTTCCGGCTGTCAGCGCAGGGGCGCCCGGTTCTTTTTGTCAAGACCGACCTGTCCGGT
GCCCTGAATGAACTGCAGGACGAGGCAGCGCGGCTATCGTGGCTGGCCACGACGGGCGTTCCTTGCGCAG
CTGTGCTCGACGTTGTCACTGAAGCGGGAAGGGACTGGCTGCTATTGGGCGAAGTGCCGGGGCAGGATCT
CCTGTCATCTCACCTTGCTCCTGCCGAGAAAGTATCCATCATGGCTGATGCAATGCGGCGGCTGCATACG
CTTGATCCGGCTACCTGCCCATTCGACCACCAAGCGAAACATCGCATCGAGCGAGCACGTACTCGGATGG
AAGCCGGTCTTGTCGATCAGGATGATCTGGACGAAGAGCATCAGGGGCTCGCGCCAGCCGAACTGTTCGC
CAGGCTCAAGGCGCGCATGCCCGACGGCGAGGATCTCGTCGTGACCCATGGCGATGCCTGCTTGCCGAAT
ATCATGGTGGAAAATGGCCGCTTTT
