>Addgene plasmid #80033 | pAAV-2Aneo v2 | addgene partial sequence | sequence record 155874 | pPR244-F 5'-CCTCGAGGTCGACGGTATC-3'
ATACATATGCACAGTGGTACCTTAAAATTTGGATAACTTCGTATAATGTATGCTATACGAAGTTATTCCC
AACTCATCCCGGCCTCGCCGGGGCCCCCTAGAAAAAACCTCCCACACCTCCCCCTGAACCTGAAACATAA
AATGAATGCAATTGTTGTTGTTAACTTGTTTATTGCAGCTTATAATGGTTACAAATAAAGCAATAGCATC
ACAAATTTCACAAATAAAGCATTTTTTTCACTGCATTCTAGTTGTGGTTTGTCCAAACTCATCAATGTAT
CTTATCATGTCTGGATCCCCCGAACCCCAGAGTCCCGCTCAGAAGAACTCGTCAAGAAGGCGATAGAAGG
CGATGCGCTGCGAATCGGGAGCGGCGATACCGTAAAGCACGAGGAAGCGGTCAGCCCATTCGCCGCCAAG
CTCTTCAGCAATATCACGGGTAGCCAACGCTATGTCCTGATAGCGGTCCGCCACACCCAGCCGGCCACAG
TCGATGAATCCAGAAAAGCGGCCATTTTCCACCATGATATTCGGCAAGCAGGCATCGCCATGGGTCACGA
CGAGATCCTCGCCGTCGGGCATGCGCGCCTTGAGCCTGGCGAACAGTTCGGCTGGCGCGAGCCCCTGATG
CTCTTCGTCCAGATCATCCTGATCGACAAGACCGGCTTCCATCCGAGTACGTGCTCGCTCGATGCGATGT
TTCGCTTGGTGGTCGAATGGGCAGGTAGCCGGATCAAGCGTATGCAGCCGCCGCATTGCATCAGCCATGA
TGGATACTTTCTCGGCAGGAGCAAGGTGAGATGACAGGAGATCCTGCCCCGGCACTTCGCCCAATAGCAG
CCAGTCCCTTCCCGCTTCAGTGACAACGTCGAGCACAGCTGCGCAAGGAACGCCCGTCGTGGCCAGCCAC
GATAGCCGCGCTGCCTCGTCCTGCAGTTCATTCAGGGCACCGGACAGGTCGGTCTTGACAAA
