LOCUS       Exported 4499 bp ds-DNA circular SYN 12-MAY-2021
DEFINITION  Used to construct AAV-based targeting vectors that carry an
            IVS-2Aneo cassette for promoter-trapping.
ACCESSION   .
VERSION     .
KEYWORDS    pAAV-2Aneo v2
SOURCE      synthetic DNA construct
  ORGANISM  synthetic DNA construct
REFERENCE   1 (bases 1 to 4499)
  AUTHORS   Karnan S, Ota A, Konishi Y, Wahiduzzaman M, Hosokawa Y, Konishi H
  TITLE     Improved methods of AAV-mediated gene targeting for human cell lines
            using ribosome-skipping 2A peptide.
  JOURNAL   Nucleic Acids Res. 2015 Dec 10. pii: gkv1338.
  PUBMED    26657635
REFERENCE   2 (bases 1 to 4499)
  AUTHORS   .
  TITLE     Direct Submission
  JOURNAL   Exported May 12, 2021 from SnapGene Server 1.1.58
            http://www.snapgene.com
FEATURES             Location/Qualifiers
     source          1..4499
                     /organism="synthetic DNA construct"
                     /mol_type="other DNA"
     repeat_region   1..141
                     /label=AAV2 ITR
                     /note="inverted terminal repeat of adeno-associated virus
                     serotype 2"
     repeat_region   12..141
                     /label=AAV2 ITR
     primer_bind     172..188
                     /label=SK primer
                     /note="common sequencing primer, one of multiple similar
                     variants"
     primer_bind     172..188
                     /label=pBluescriptSK
                     /note="For pBluescript vector"
     protein_bind    190..223
                     /label=loxP
                     /bound_moiety="Cre recombinase"
                     /note="Cre-mediated recombination occurs in the 8-bp core
                     sequence (GCATACAT)."
     intron          266..495
                     /label=chimeric intron
                     /note="chimera between introns from adenovirus and
                     immunoglobulin heavy chain genes"
     primer_bind     478..497
                     /label=pMT2-F
                     /note="Synthetic intron, forward primer"
     CDS             548..601
                     /codon_start=1
                     /product="2A peptide from Thosea asigna virus capsid
                     protein"
                     /label=T2A
                     /note="Eukaryotic ribosomes fail to insert a peptide bond
                     between the Gly and Pro residues, yielding separate
                     polypeptides."
                     /translation="EGRGSLLTCGDVEENPGP"
     CDS             605..1399
                     /codon_start=1
                     /gene="aph(3')-II (or nptII)"
                     /product="aminoglycoside phosphotransferase from Tn5"
                     /label=NeoR/KanR
                     /note="confers resistance to neomycin, kanamycin, and G418
                     (Geneticin(R))"
                     /translation="MAEQDGLHAGSPAAWVERLFGYDWAQQTIGCSDAAVFRLSAQGRP
                     VLFVKTDLSGALNELQDEAARLSWLATTGVPCAAVLDVVTEAGRDWLLLGEVPGQDLLS
                     SHLAPAEKVSIMADAMRRLHTLDPATCPFDHQAKHRIERARTRMEAGLVDQDDLDEEHQ
                     GLAPAELFARLKARMPDGEDLVVTHGDACLPNIMVENGRFSGFIDCGRLGVADRYQDIA
                     LATRDIAEELGGEWADRFLVLYGIAAPDSQRIAFYRLLDEFF"
     primer_bind     complement(659..678)
                     /label=Neo-R
                     /note="Neomycin resistance gene, reverse primer"
     primer_bind     1269..1288
                     /label=Neo-F
                     /note="Neomycin resistance gene, forward primer"
     polyA_signal    1421..1555
                     /label=SV40 poly(A) signal
                     /note="SV40 polyadenylation signal"
     primer_bind     complement(1445..1464)
                     /label=EBV-rev
                     /note="SV40 polyA terminator, reverse primer"
     primer_bind     1499..1518
                     /label=SV40pA-R
                     /note="SV40 polyA, reverse primer"
     protein_bind    1652..1685
                     /label=loxP
                     /bound_moiety="Cre recombinase"
                     /note="Cre-mediated recombination occurs in the 8-bp core
                     sequence (GCATACAT)."
     primer_bind     complement(1738..1754)
                     /label=KS primer
                     /note="common sequencing primer, one of multiple similar
                     variants"
     primer_bind     complement(1739..1755)
                     /label=pBluescriptKS
                     /note="For pBluescript vector"
     repeat_region   1762..1902
                     /label=AAV2 ITR
                     /note="inverted terminal repeat of adeno-associated virus
                     serotype 2"
     repeat_region   1762..1891
                     /label=AAV2 ITR
     rep_origin      1977..2432
                     /direction=RIGHT
                     /label=f1 ori
                     /note="f1 bacteriophage origin of replication; arrow
                     indicates direction of (+) strand synthesis"
     primer_bind     complement(2064..2083)
                     /label=F1ori-R
                     /note="F1 origin, reverse primer"
     primer_bind     2274..2295
                     /label=F1ori-F
                     /note="F1 origin, forward primer"
     primer_bind     complement(2449..2468)
                     /label=pRS-marker
                     /note="pRS vectors, use to sequence yeast selectable
                     marker"
     primer_bind     2568..2590
                     /label=pGEX 3'
                     /note="pGEX vectors, reverse primer"
     primer_bind     complement(2628..2646)
                     /label=pBRforEco
                     /note="pBR322 vectors, upsteam of EcoRI site, forward
                     primer"
     promoter        2714..2818
                     /gene="bla"
                     /label=AmpR promoter
     CDS             2819..3679
                     /codon_start=1
                     /gene="bla"
                     /product="beta-lactamase"
                     /label=AmpR
                     /note="confers resistance to ampicillin, carbenicillin, and
                     related antibiotics"
                     /translation="MSIQHFRVALIPFFAAFCLPVFAHPETLVKVKDAEDQLGARVGYI
                     ELDLNSGKILESFRPEERFPMMSTFKVLLCGAVLSRIDAGQEQLGRRIHYSQNDLVEYS
                     PVTEKHLTDGMTVRELCSAAITMSDNTAANLLLTTIGGPKELTAFLHNMGDHVTRLDRW
                     EPELNEAIPNDERDTTMPVAMATTLRKLLTGELLTLASRQQLIDWMEADKVAGPLLRSA
                     LPAGWFIADKSGAGERGSRGIIAALGPDGKPSRIVVIYTTGSQATMDERNRQIAEIGAS
                     LIKHW"
     primer_bind     complement(3037..3056)
                     /label=Amp-R
                     /note="Ampicillin resistance gene, reverse primer"
     rep_origin      3850..4438
                     /direction=RIGHT
                     /label=ori
                     /note="high-copy-number ColE1/pMB1/pBR322/pUC origin of
                     replication"
     primer_bind     4339..4358
                     /label=pBR322ori-F
                     /note="pBR322 origin, forward primer"
ORIGIN
        1 cctgcaggca gctgcgcgct cgctcgctca ctgaggccgc ccgggcaaag cccgggcgtc
       61 gggcgacctt tggtcgcccg gcctcagtga gcgagcgagc gcgcagagag ggagtggcca
      121 actccatcac taggggttcc tgcggccgag ctccaccgcg gtggcggccg ctctagaact
      181 agtggatcca taacttcgta tagcatacat tatacgaagt tatggaattt acccaattcg
      241 ctgtctgcga gggccagctg ttggggtgag tactccctct caaaagcggg catgacttct
      301 gcgctaagat tgtcagtttc caaaaacgag gaggatttga tattcacctg gcccgcggtg
      361 atgcctttga gggtggccgc gtccatctgg tcagaaaaga caatcttttt gttgtcaagc
      421 ttgaggtgtg gcaggcttga gatctggcca tacacttgag tgacaatgac atccactttg
      481 cctttctctc cacaggtgtc cactcccagg tccaactgca ttccggatgt acagtccgga
      541 ctgtacagag ggcagaggaa gtcttctaac atgcggtgac gtggaggaga atcccggccc
      601 aaccatggct gaacaagatg gattgcacgc aggttctccg gccgcttggg tggagaggct
      661 attcggctat gactgggcac aacagacaat cggctgctct gatgccgccg tgttccggct
      721 gtcagcgcag gggcgcccgg ttctttttgt caagaccgac ctgtccggtg ccctgaatga
      781 actgcaggac gaggcagcgc ggctatcgtg gctggccacg acgggcgttc cttgcgcagc
      841 tgtgctcgac gttgtcactg aagcgggaag ggactggctg ctattgggcg aagtgccggg
      901 gcaggatctc ctgtcatctc accttgctcc tgccgagaaa gtatccatca tggctgatgc
      961 aatgcggcgg ctgcatacgc ttgatccggc tacctgccca ttcgaccacc aagcgaaaca
     1021 tcgcatcgag cgagcacgta ctcggatgga agccggtctt gtcgatcagg atgatctgga
     1081 cgaagagcat caggggctcg cgccagccga actgttcgcc aggctcaagg cgcgcatgcc
     1141 cgacggcgag gatctcgtcg tgacccatgg cgatgcctgc ttgccgaata tcatggtgga
     1201 aaatggccgc ttttctggat tcatcgactg tggccggctg ggtgtggcgg accgctatca
     1261 ggacatagcg ttggctaccc gtgatattgc tgaagagctt ggcggcgaat gggctgaccg
     1321 cttcctcgtg ctttacggta tcgccgctcc cgattcgcag cgcatcgcct tctatcgcct
     1381 tcttgacgag ttcttctgag cgggactctg gggttcgggg gatccagaca tgataagata
     1441 cattgatgag tttggacaaa ccacaactag aatgcagtga aaaaaatgct ttatttgtga
     1501 aatttgtgat gctattgctt tatttgtaac cattataagc tgcaataaac aagttaacaa
     1561 caacaattgc attcatttta tgtttcaggt tcagggggag gtgtgggagg ttttttctag
     1621 ggggccccgg cgaggccggg atgagttggg aataacttcg tatagcatac attatacgaa
     1681 gttatccaaa ttttaaggta ccactgtgca tatgtatgaa ttcgatatca agcttatcga
     1741 taccgtcgac ctcgaggccg caggaacccc tagtgatgga gttggccact ccctctctgc
     1801 gcgctcgctc gctcactgag gccgggcgac caaaggtcgc ccgacgcccg ggctttgccc
     1861 gggcggcctc agtgagcgag cgagcgcgca gctgcctgca ggggcgcctg atgcggtatt
     1921 ttctccttac gcatctgtgc ggtatttcac accgcatann nnnnnnnnnn nnnnnnnnnn
     1981 nnnnnnnnnn nnnnnnnnnn nnnnnnnnnn nnnnnnnnnn nnnnnnnnnn nnnnnnnnnn
     2041 nnnnnnnnnn nnnnnnnnnn nnnnnnnnnn nnnnnnnnnn nnnnnnnnnn nnnnnnnnnn
     2101 cnnnnnnnnn nnnnnnnnnn nnnnnnnnnn nnnnnnnnnn nnnnnnnnnn nnnnnnnnnn
     2161 nnnnnnnnnn nnnnnnnnnn nnnnnnnnnn nnnnnnnnnn nnnnnnnnnn nnnnnnnnnn
     2221 nnnnnnnnnn nnnnnnnnnn nncctttgac gttggagtcc acgttcttta atagtggact
     2281 cttgttccaa actggaacaa cactcaaccc tatctcgggc tattcttttg atttataagg
     2341 gattttgccg atttcggcct attggttaaa aaatgagctg atttaacaaa aatttaacgc
     2401 gaattttaac aaaatattaa cgtttacaat tttatggtgc actctcagta caatctgctc
     2461 tgatgccgca tagttaagcc agccccgaca cccgccaaca cccgctgacg cgccctgacg
     2521 ggcttgtctg ctcccggcat ccgcttacag acaagctgtg accgtctccg ggagctgcat
     2581 gtgtcagagg ttttcaccgt catcaccgaa acgcgcgaga cgaaagggcc tcgtgatacg
     2641 cctattttta taggttaatg tcatgataat aatggtttct tagacgtcag gtggcacttt
     2701 tcggggaaat gtgcgcggaa cccctatttg tttatttttc taaatacatt caaatatgta
     2761 tccgctcatg agacaataac cctgataaat gcttcaataa tattgaaaaa ggaagagtat
     2821 gagtattcaa catttccgtg tcgcccttat tccctttttt gcggcatttt gccttcctgt
     2881 ttttgctcac ccagaaacgc tggtgaaagt aaaagatgct gaagatcagt tgggtgcacg
     2941 agtgggttac atcgaactgg atctcaacag cggtaagatc cttgagagtt ttcgccccga
     3001 agaacgtttt ccaatgatga gcacttttaa agttctgcta tgtggcgcgg tattatcccg
     3061 tattgacgcc gggcaagagc aactcggtcg ccgcatacac tattctcaga atgacttggt
     3121 tgagtactca ccagtcacag aaaagcatct tacggatggc atgacagtaa gagaattatg
     3181 cagtgctgcc ataaccatga gtgataacac tgcggccaac ttacttctga caacgatcgg
     3241 aggaccgaag gagctaaccg cttttttgca caacatgggg gatcatgtaa ctcgccttga
     3301 tcgttgggaa ccggagctga atgaagccat accaaacgac gagcgtgaca ccacgatgcc
     3361 tgtagcaatg gcaacaacgt tgcgcaaact attaactggc gaactactta ctctagcttc
     3421 ccggcaacaa ttaatagact ggatggaggc ggataaagtt gcaggaccac ttctgcgctc
     3481 ggcccttccg gctggctggt ttattgctga taaatctgga gccggtgagc gtgggtctcg
     3541 cggtatcatt gcagcactgg ggccagatgg taagccctcc cgtatcgtag ttatctacac
     3601 gacggggagt caggcaacta tggatgaacg aaatagacag atcgctgaga taggtgcctc
     3661 actgattaag cattggtaac tgtcagacca agtttactca tatatacttt agattgattt
     3721 aaaacttcat ttttaattta aaaggatcta ggtgaagatc ctttttgata atctcatgac
     3781 caaaatccct taacgtgagt tttcgttcca ctgagcgtca gaccccgtag aaaagatcaa
     3841 aggatcttct tgagatcctt tttttctgcg cgtaatctgc tgcttgcaaa caaaaaaacc
     3901 accgctacca gcggtggttt gtttgccgga tcaagagcta ccaactcttt ttccgaaggt
     3961 aactggcttc agcagagcgc agataccaaa tactgtcctt ctagtgtagc cgtagttagg
     4021 ccaccacttc aagaactctg tagcaccgcc tacatacctc gctctgctaa tcctgttacc
     4081 agtggctgct gccagtggcg ataagtcgtg tcttaccggg ttggactcaa gacgatagtt
     4141 accggataag gcgcagcggt cgggctgaac ggggggttcg tgcacacagc ccagcttgga
     4201 gcgaacgacc tacaccgaac tgagatacct acagcgtgag ctatgagaaa gcgccacgct
     4261 tcccgaaggg agaaaggcgg acaggtatcc ggtaagcggc agggtcggaa caggagagcg
     4321 cacgagggag cttccagggg gaaacgcctg gtatctttat agtcctgtcg ggtttcgcca
     4381 cctctgactt gagcgtcgat ttttgtgatg ctcgtcaggg gggcggagcc tatggaaaaa
     4441 cgccagcaac gcggcctttt tacggttcct ggccttttgc tggccttttg ctcacatgt
//
